Addgene plasmid #163255: A0A077SBA9
Purpose: Inducible expression of UniProt identifier A0A077SBA9
Depositing lab: Martin Engqvist. Depositing organization: Chalmers University of Technology. Publication: Experimental and computational investigation of enzyme functional annotations uncovers misannotation in the EC 1.1.3.15 enzyme class. Rembeza E, Engqvist MKM. PLoS Comput Biol. 2021 Sep 23;17(9):e1009446. doi: 10.1371/journal.pcbi.1009446. eCollection 2021 Sep. PubMed 34555022.
Backbone
  Vector backbone: pET21a(+)
  Vector type: Bacterial Expression
Growth in bacteria
  Bacterial resistance: Ampicillin, 100 μg/mL
  Growth temperature: 37°C
  Growth strain: DH5alpha
  Copy number: High Copy
Gene/Insert
  Gene/Insert name: A0A077SBA9 (alt name: D-2-hydroxyglutarate dehydrogenase)
  Species: Xanthomonas campestris
  Promoter: T7
  Tag / fusion protein: T7 (N terminal on backbone); 10xHis (C terminal on backbone)
  Cloning method: Unknown
  Sequencing primers: 5′ T7; 3′ T7-term
Terms and licenses: Academic/Nonprofit Terms; Industry Terms: Not Available to Industry
Depositor comments: Insert name is a UniProt identifier
How to cite: A0A077SBA9 was a gift from Martin Engqvist (Addgene plasmid # 163255 ; http://n2t.net/addgene:163255 ; RRID:Addgene_163255)
