[The description below was written by a language model from this plasmid's Addgene catalogue record and pLannotate feature annotations shown in this document.]
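Description:
A0A077SBA9 is a bacterial expression plasmid built on the pET21a(+) backbone for inducible production in E. coli of the Xanthomonas campestris protein with that UniProt identifier, which is also listed as D-2-hydroxyglutarate dehydrogenase. The sequenced plasmid is about 6.8 kb. It replicates from a ColE1/pMB1-type origin and is selected with ampicillin through the β-lactamase gene. The catalogue lists it as high copy, although the backbone also retains the rop gene and the bom mobility region from pBR322. An f1 origin is present as well. Short tetracycline-resistance fragments flanking the lacI region are non-functional pBR322 remnants.

The expression cassette consists of a T7 promoter directly followed by a lac operator and the strong phage T7 gene 10 ribosome binding site. The annotation tool did not label the insert itself, but the unannotated stretch between the ribosome binding site and the histidine tag is where the coding sequence would lie. The cassette ends at the T7 terminator. The plasmid-borne lacI gene supplies repressor to keep the promoter silent until IPTG or lactose is added. Transcription requires a host that provides T7 RNA polymerase. The catalogue lists an N-terminal T7 tag and a C-terminal 10xHis tag for affinity purification. The feature table detects the histidine tag only as a partial 9xHis match and does not annotate a T7 tag. It also shows a short fragment matching a T7 gene 10B-derived solubility tag just before the terminator, and whether this is translated is not clear from the record.

The associated publication tested functional annotations in the EC 1.1.3.15 enzyme class, so the plasmid was evidently made to produce purified protein for assaying activity.
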