Features (pLannotate 1.2.2; 18 found; start..end, strand, type, name):
      1..19      +  promoter       T7 promoter: promoter for bacteriophage T7 RNA polymerase
     20..44      +  protein_bind   lac operator: The lac repressor binds to the lac operator to inhibit transcription in E. coli. This inhibition can be relieved by adding lactose or isopropyl-β-D-thiogalactopyranoside (IPTG). lac repressor encoded by lacI
     59..81      +  RBS            RBS: efficient ribosome binding site from bacteriophage T7 gene 10 (Olins and Rangwala, 1989)
   1526..1549    +  CDS            9xHis (fragment): 9xHis affinity tag
   1559..1608    +  CDS            SET1 (fragment): solubility-enhancement tag derived from T7 phage gene 10B
   1616..1663    +  terminator     T7 terminator: transcription terminator for bacteriophage T7 RNA polymerase
   1700..2128    +  rep_origin     f1 ori (sequence partly withheld): f1 bacteriophage origin of replication; arrow indicates direction of (+) strand synthesis
   2181..2285    +  promoter       AmpR promoter: bla
   2286..3146    +  CDS            AmpR: β-lactamase; bla; confers resistance to ampicillin, carbenicillin, and related antibiotics
   3317..3905    +  rep_origin     ori: high-copy-number ColE1/pMB1/pBR322/pUC origin of replication
   4091..4230    -  misc_feature   bom: basis of mobility region from pBR322
   4332..4523    -  CDS            rop: Rop protein, which maintains plasmids at low copy number; rop
   4540..4920    +  CDS            YPB1_ECOLX: Protein predicted: Swiss-Prot protein existence level 4. From Escherichia coli.
   4992..5283    -  CDS            TcR (fragment): tetracycline efflux protein; tet; confers resistance to tetracycline
   5298..5319    -  protein_bind   CAP binding site: CAP binding activates transcription in the presence of cAMP. E. coli catabolite activator protein
   5332..6414    -  CDS            lacI: lac repressor; lacI; The lac repressor binds to the lac operator to inhibit transcription in E. coli. This inhibition can be relieved by adding lactose or isopropyl-β-D-thiogalactopyranoside (IPTG).
   6415..6492    -  promoter       lacI promoter: lacI
   6500..6779    -  CDS            TcR (fragment): tetracycline efflux protein; tet; confers resistance to tetracycline
>Addgene plasmid #163255 | A0A077SBA9 | addgene full sequence | sequence record 354304 | Addgene NGS Result
TAATACGACTCACTATAGGGGAATTGTGAGCGGATAACAATTCCCCTCTAGAAATAATTTTGTTTAACTT
TAAGAAGGAGATATACATATGACCGATCCTCGTATTCTTAGCCTTCAGCAAGCCGTCCCAGCACTCCGTC
TGAAAACTGAGCCAGCAGATCTTGAGCATTATGGCCGTGACTGGACCCGTCGCTGGACACCCAATCCATT
AGCGATTGCGCTTCCGGGCAGCGTCGAAGAAGTACAGGCGGTCGTTCGTTGGGCAAATGCCCAAGCGGTT
GCAGTGGTGCCGAGTGGCGGACGTACTGGGTTATCAGGCGGAGCGGTTGCTGCTAACGGAGAATTAGTGC
TGTCCCTCGAACGCTTAAACAAACCGTTAGATTTTAATGCGGTGGATCGCACATTGACAGTCCAGGCAGG
TATGCCTCTTGAAGCAGTCCATAATGCTGCGCGCGAACAAGGTCTCGTCTATCCTGTTGACTTCGCTGCA
CGTGGTTCATGCTCTATTGGTGGTAACATTGCCACAAACGCTGGTGGCATTCGCGTGATCCGCTACGGCA
ACACGCGTGAATGGGTGGCGGGCCTGAAAGTGGTGACGGGTAGCGGCGAGCTGTTAGAACTGAACAACGC
CCTGGTTAAGAATAGCAGCGGCTACGACTTCCGTCATCTGATGATTGGGTCAGAAGGCACCCTGGGTATT
GTTGTCGAGGCGACTCTGCGTTTAACCGATCCGCCACCGCCCTCAAATGTGATGCTTTTAGCCCTGCCCT
CGTTCGACGTGCTCATGCAAGTTTTCGCTGCATTTCGCGCTCAACTGCGCCTCGAGGCATTTGAGTTCTT
TACGGATCGCGCCTTGGAACATGTTCTGGCGCACGGCGCGCAAGCACCTTTTGCAGAAATCCACCCGTAC
TATGTCGTTACCGAATTCGCGGCCGGTGATGAAGCGCAAGAAGCCGCGGCGATGGCTGCCTTTGAAACGT
GTATGGAGCAAGGTTGGGTAAGTGATGGTGTGATTTCGCAATCGGACGCTCAAGCCGCGCAATTGTGGCG
TTTACGTGAGGGAATTACAGAGGCACTGGCGCGCTACACGCCATATAAGAACGACGTAAGTGTGCGCATT
TCCGCTATGCCAGCCTTCTTAGCGGAGACCCAGGCTCTTTTGCATGATGCATACCCGGATTTCGACGTTG
TCTGGTTTGGGCACATTGGCGACGGCAACCTGCATATTAATGTGCTGAAACCAGATGCGACCAGCCAAGC
GGACTTCGTGGCCGCTTGCGATCAAGTAACTAAATTATTAGCACAAGCCCTGCAGCGCTTCGATGGCTCG
ATCTCTGCCGAACACGGCATTGGGCTGGTGAAGAAAAGCTACTTGTGGTCGACCCGTTCAGCGGAAGAAA
TCGCGCTGATGCGCGGCATCAAACACGTTCTGGACCCGCACCTGCTGCTGAATCCGGGTAAGCTTTTCGA
AACCCACGATGCGCCAACAAATATCCCGGCAGGCGCGGCCGCACTCGAGCATCATCACCATCACCACCAC
CACCACCACTGAGATCCGGCTGCTAACAAAGCCCGAAAGGAAGCTGAGTTGGCTGCTGCCACCGCTGAGC
AATAACTAGCATAACCCCTTGGGGCCTCTAAACGGGTCTTGAGGGGTTTTTTGCTGAAAGGAGGAACTAT
ATCCGGATTGGCGAATGGG
[124 nt withheld, positions 1700-1823]
C
[91 nt withheld, positions 1825-1915]
A
[49 nt withheld, positions 1917-1965]
CCTTTGACGTTGGAGTCCACGTTCTTT
[37 nt withheld, positions 1993-2029]
ACCCTATCTCGGTCTATTCTTTTGATTTATAAGGGATTTTGCCGATTTCGGCCTATTGGTTAAAAAATGA
GCTGATTTAACAAAAATTTAACGCGAATTTTAACAAAATATTAACGCTTACAATTTAGGTGGCACTTTTC
GGGGAAATGTGCGCGGAACCCCTATTTGTTTATTTTTCTAAATACATTCAAATATGTATCCGCTCATGAG
ACAATAACCCTGATAAATGCTTCAATAATATTGAAAAAGGAAGAGTATGAGTATTCAACATTTCCGTGTC
GCCCTTATTCCCTTTTTTGCGGCATTTTGCCTTCCTGTTTTTGCTCACCCAGAAACGCTGGTGAAAGTAA
AAGATGCTGAAGATCAGTTGGGTGCACGAGTGGGTTACATCGAACTGGATCTCAACAGCGGTAAGATCCT
TGAGAGTTTTCGCCCCGAAGAACGTTTTCCAATGATGAGCACTTTTAAAGTTCTGCTATGTGGCGCGGTA
TTATCCCGTATTGACGCCGGGCAAGAGCAACTCGGTCGCCGCATACACTATTCTCAGAATGACTTGGTTG
AGTACTCACCAGTCACAGAAAAGCATCTTACGGATGGCATGACAGTAAGAGAATTATGCAGTGCTGCCAT
AACCATGAGTGATAACACTGCGGCCAACTTACTTCTGACAACGATCGGAGGACCGAAGGAGCTAACCGCT
TTTTTGCACAACATGGGGGATCATGTAACTCGCCTTGATCGTTGGGAACCGGAGCTGAATGAAGCCATAC
CAAACGACGAGCGTGACACCACGATGCCTGCAGCAATGGCAACAACGTTGCGCAAACTATTAACTGGCGA
ACTACTTACTCTAGCTTCCCGGCAACAATTAATAGACTGGATGGAGGCGGATAAAGTTGCAGGACCACTT
CTGCGCTCGGCCCTTCCGGCTGGCTGGTTTATTGCTGATAAATCTGGAGCCGGTGAGCGTGGGTCTCGCG
GTATCATTGCAGCACTGGGGCCAGATGGTAAGCCCTCCCGTATCGTAGTTATCTACACGACGGGGAGTCA
GGCAACTATGGATGAACGAAATAGACAGATCGCTGAGATAGGTGCCTCACTGATTAAGCATTGGTAACTG
TCAGACCAAGTTTACTCATATATACTTTAGATTGATTTAAAACTTCATTTTTAATTTAAAAGGATCTAGG
TGAAGATCCTTTTTGATAATCTCATGACCAAAATCCCTTAACGTGAGTTTTCGTTCCACTGAGCGTCAGA
CCCCGTAGAAAAGATCAAAGGATCTTCTTGAGATCCTTTTTTTCTGCGCGTAATCTGCTGCTTGCAAACA
AAAAAACCACCGCTACCAGCGGTGGTTTGTTTGCCGGATCAAGAGCTACCAACTCTTTTTCCGAAGGTAA
CTGGCTTCAGCAGAGCGCAGATACCAAATACTGTCCTTCTAGTGTAGCCGTAGTTAGGCCACCACTTCAA
GAACTCTGTAGCACCGCCTACATACCTCGCTCTGCTAATCCTGTTACCAGTGGCTGCTGCCAGTGGCGAT
AAGTCGTGTCTTACCGGGTTGGACTCAAGACGATAGTTACCGGATAAGGCGCAGCGGTCGGGCTGAACGG
GGGGTTCGTGCACACAGCCCAGCTTGGAGCGAACGACCTACACCGAACTGAGATACCTACAGCGTGAGCT
ATGAGAAAGCGCCACGCTTCCCGAAGGGAGAAAGGCGGACAGGTATCCGGTAAGCGGCAGGGTCGGAACA
GGAGAGCGCACGAGGGAGCTTCCAGGGGGAAACGCCTGGTATCTTTATAGTCCTGTCGGGTTTCGCCACC
TCTGACTTGAGCGTCGATTTTTGTGATGCTCGTCAGGGGGGCGGAGCCTATGGAAAAACGCCAGCAACGC
GGCCTTTTTACGGTTCCTGGCCTTTTGCTGGCCTTTTGCTCACATGTTCTTTCCTGCGTTATCCCCTGAT
TCTGTGGATAACCGTATTACCGCCTTTGAGTGAGCTGATACCGCTCGCCGCAGCCGAACGACCGAGCGCA
GCGAGTCAGTGAGCGAGGAAGCGGAAGAGCGCCTGATGCGGTATTTTCTCCTTACGCATCTGTGCGGTAT
TTCACACCGCAATGGTGCACTCTCAGTACAATCTGCTCTGATGCCGCATAGTTAAGCCAGTATACACTCC
GCTATCGCTACGTGACTGGGTCATGGCTGCGCCCCGACACCCGCCAACACCCGCTGACGCGCCCTGACGG
GCTTGTCTGCTCCCGGCATCCGCTTACAGACAAGCTGTGACCGTCTCCGGGAGCTGCATGTGTCAGAGGT
TTTCACCGTCATCACCGAAACGCGCGAGGCAGCTGCGGTAAAGCTCATCAGCGTGGTCGTGAAGCGATTC
ACAGATGTCTGCCTGTTCATCCGCGTCCAGCTCGTTGAGTTTCTCCAGAAGCGTTAATGTCTGGCTTCTG
ATAAAGCGGGCCATGTTAAGGGCGGTTTTTTCCTGTTTGGTCACTGATGCCTCCGTGTAAGGGGGATTTC
TGTTCATGGGGGTAATGATACCGATGAAACGAGAGAGGATGCTCACGATACGGGTTACTGATGATGAACA
TGCCCGGTTACTGGAACGTTGTGAGGGTAAACAACTGGCGGTATGGATGCGGCGGGACCAGAGAAAAATC
ACTCAGGGTCAATGCCAGCGCTTCGTTAATACAGATGTAGGTGTTCCACAGGGTAGCCAGCAGCATCCTG
CGATGCAGATCCGGAACATAATGGTGCAGGGCGCTGACTTCCGCGTTTCCAGACTTTACGAAACACGGAA
ACCGAAGACCATTCATGTTGTTGCTCAGGTCGCAGACGTTTTGCAGCAGCAGTCGCTTCACGTTCGCTCG
CGTATCGGTGATTCATTCTGCTAACCAGTAAGGCAACCCCGCCAGCCTAGCCGGGTCCTCAACGACAGGA
GCACGATCATGCGCACCCGTGGGGCCGCCATGCCGGCGATAATGGCCTGCTTCTCGCCGAAACGTTTGGT
GGCGGGACCAGTGACGAAGGCTTGAGCGAGGGCGTGCAAGATTCCGAATACCGCAAGCGACAGGCCGATC
ATCGTCGCGCTCCAGCGAAAGCGGTCCTCGCCGAAAATGACCCAGAGCGCTGCCGGCACCTGTCCTACGA
GTTGCATGATAAAGAAGACAGTCATAAGTGCGGCGACGATAGTCATGCCCCGCGCCCACCGGAAGGAGCT
GACTGGGTTGAAGGCTCTCAAGGGCATCGGTCGAGATCCCGGTGCCTAATGAGTGAGCTAACTTACATTA
ATTGCGTTGCGCTCACTGCCCGCTTTCCAGTCGGGAAACCTGTCGTGCCAGCTGCATTAATGAATCGGCC
AACGCGCGGGGAGAGGCGGTTTGCGTATTGGGCGCCAGGGTGGTTTTTCTTTTCACCAGTGAGACGGGCA
ACAGCTGATTGCCCTTCACCGCCTGGCCCTGAGAGAGTTGCAGCAAGCGGTCCACGCTGGTTTGCCCCAG
CAGGCGAAAATCCTGTTTGATGGTGGTTAACGGCGGGATATAACATGAGCTGTCTTCGGTATCGTCGTAT
CCCACTACCGAGATATCCGCACCAACGCGCAGCCCGGACTCGGTAATGGCGCGCATTGCGCCCAGCGCCA
TCTGATCGTTGGCAACCAGCATCGCAGTGGGAACGATGCCCTCATTCAGCATTTGCATGGTTTGTTGAAA
ACCGGACATGGCACTCCAGTCGCCTTCCCGTTCCGCTATCGGCTGAATTTGATTGCGAGTGAGATATTTA
TGCCAGCCAGCCAGACGCAGACGCGCCGAGACAGAACTTAATGGGCCCGCTAACAGCGCGATTTGCTGGT
GACCCAATGCGACCAGATGCTCCACGCCCAGTCGCGTACCGTCTTCATGGGAGAAAATAATACTGTTGAT
GGGTGTCTGGTCAGAGACATCAAGAAATAACGCCGGAACATTAGTGCAGGCAGCTTCCACAGCAATGGCA
TCCTGGTCATCCAGCGGATAGTTAATGATCAGCCCACTGACGCGTTGCGCGAGAAGATTGTGCACCGCCG
CTTTACAGGCTTCGACGCCGCTTCGTTCTACCATCGACACCACCACGCTGGCACCCAGTTGATCGGCGCG
AGATTTAATCGCCGCGACAATTTGCGACGGCGCGTGCAGGGCCAGACTGGAGGTGGCAACGCCAATCAGC
AACGACTGTTTGCCCGCCAGTTGTTGTGCCACGCGGTTGGGAATGTAATTCAGCTCCGCCATCGCCGCTT
CCACTTTTTCCCGCGTTTTCGCAGAAACGTGGCTGGCCTGGTTCACCACGCGGGAAACGGTCTGATAAGA
GACACCGGCATACTCTGCGACATCGTATAACGTTACTGGTTTCACATTCACCACCCTGAATTGACTCTCT
TCCGGGCGCTATCATGCCATACCGCGAAAGGTTTTGCGCCATTCGATGGTGTCCGGGATCTCGACGCTCT
CCCTTATGCGACTCCTGCATTAGGAAGCAGCCCAGTAGTAGGTTGAGGCCGTTGAGCACCGCCGCCGCAA
GGAATGGTGCATGCAAGGAGATGGCGCCCAACAGTCCCCCGGCCACGGGGCCTGCCACCATACCCACGCC
GAAACAAGCGCTCATGAGCCCGAAGTGGCGAGCCCGATCTTCCCCATCGGTGATGTCGGCGATATAGGCG
CCAGCAACCGCACCTGTGGCGCCGGTGATGCCGGCCACGATGCGTCCGGCGTAGAGGATCGAGATCTCGA
TCCCGCGAAAT
