>Addgene plasmid #163255 | A0A077SBA9 | depositor partial sequence | sequence record 316384 | insert gene sequence
ATGACCGATCCTCGTATTCTTAGCCTTCAGCAAGCCGTCCCAGCACTCCGTCTGAAAACTGAGCCAGCAG
ATCTTGAGCATTATGGCCGTGACTGGACCCGTCGCTGGACACCCAATCCATTAGCGATTGCGCTTCCGGG
CAGCGTCGAAGAAGTACAGGCGGTCGTTCGTTGGGCAAATGCCCAAGCGGTTGCAGTGGTGCCGAGTGGC
GGACGTACTGGGTTATCAGGCGGAGCGGTTGCTGCTAACGGAGAATTAGTGCTGTCCCTCGAACGCTTAA
ACAAACCGTTAGATTTTAATGCGGTGGATCGCACATTGACAGTCCAGGCAGGTATGCCTCTTGAAGCAGT
CCATAATGCTGCGCGCGAACAAGGTCTCGTCTATCCTGTTGACTTCGCTGCACGTGGTTCATGCTCTATT
GGTGGTAACATTGCCACAAACGCTGGTGGCATTCGCGTGATCCGCTACGGCAACACGCGTGAATGGGTGG
CGGGCCTGAAAGTGGTGACGGGTAGCGGCGAGCTGTTAGAACTGAACAACGCCCTGGTTAAGAATAGCAG
CGGCTACGACTTCCGTCATCTGATGATTGGGTCAGAAGGCACCCTGGGTATTGTTGTCGAGGCGACTCTG
CGTTTAACCGATCCGCCACCGCCCTCAAATGTGATGCTTTTAGCCCTGCCCTCGTTCGACGTGCTCATGC
AAGTTTTCGCTGCATTTCGCGCTCAACTGCGCCTCGAGGCATTTGAGTTCTTTACGGATCGCGCCTTGGA
ACATGTTCTGGCGCACGGCGCGCAAGCACCTTTTGCAGAAATCCACCCGTACTATGTCGTTACCGAATTC
GCGGCCGGTGATGAAGCGCAAGAAGCCGCGGCGATGGCTGCCTTTGAAACGTGTATGGAGCAAGGTTGGG
TAAGTGATGGTGTGATTTCGCAATCGGACGCTCAAGCCGCGCAATTGTGGCGTTTACGTGAGGGAATTAC
AGAGGCACTGGCGCGCTACACGCCATATAAGAACGACGTAAGTGTGCGCATTTCCGCTATGCCAGCCTTC
TTAGCGGAGACCCAGGCTCTTTTGCATGATGCATACCCGGATTTCGACGTTGTCTGGTTTGGGCACATTG
GCGACGGCAACCTGCATATTAATGTGCTGAAACCAGATGCGACCAGCCAAGCGGACTTCGTGGCCGCTTG
CGATCAAGTAACTAAATTATTAGCACAAGCCCTGCAGCGCTTCGATGGCTCGATCTCTGCCGAACACGGC
ATTGGGCTGGTGAAGAAAAGCTACTTGTGGTCGACCCGTTCAGCGGAAGAAATCGCGCTGATGCGCGGCA
TCAAACACGTTCTGGACCCGCACCTGCTGCTGAATCCGGGTAAGCTTTTCGAAACCCACGATGCGCCAAC
AAATATCCCGGCAGGCGCGGCCGCACTCGAGCATCATCACCAT
